Addgene plasmid #49300: pGGEV_5_XcmI-LacZ
Purpose: (Empty Backbone) Golden Gate entry vector at position 5, LacZ
Depositing lab: Joachim Wittbrodt. Depositing organization: Universitaet Heidelberg. Publication: Golden GATEway cloning--a combinatorial approach to generate fusion and recombination constructs. Kirchmaier S, Lust K, Wittbrodt J. PLoS One. 2013 Oct 7;8(10):e76117. doi: 10.1371/journal.pone.0076117. PubMed 24116091.
Backbone
  Vector backbone: pBluescript
  Backbone manufacturer: Stratagene
  Vector type: cloning vector
Growth in bacteria
  Bacterial resistance: Ampicillin, 100 μg/mL
  Growth temperature: 37°C
  Growth strain: DH5alpha
  Copy number: High Copy
Gene/Insert
  Gene/Insert name: None
Terms and licenses: Academic/Nonprofit Terms; Industry Terms: Not Available to Industry
How to cite: pGGEV_5_XcmI-LacZ was a gift from Joachim Wittbrodt (Addgene plasmid # 49300 ; http://n2t.net/addgene:49300 ; RRID:Addgene_49300)
