[The description below was written by a language model from this plasmid's Addgene catalogue record and pLannotate feature annotations shown in this document.]
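Description:
pGGEV_5_XcmI-LacZ is an empty entry vector for the Golden GATEway combinatorial cloning system, built on a pBluescript backbone and assigned to position 5 of the Golden Gate assembly order. It is a 4,598 nt high-copy plasmid maintained in E. coli through a ColE1/pUC-type origin and selected with ampicillin through the β-lactamase gene and its native promoter. An f1 phage origin inherited from pBluescript is also present. The record lists no gene insert, consistent with its role as a recipient backbone.

The cloning region contains a stuffer rather than a payload. The feature table shows a lac promoter, lac operator and CAP binding site upstream of a lacZα fragment, flanked by T7 and SP6 promoters. This arrangement, together with the name, suggests a LacZ cassette that is replaced when a fragment is inserted, allowing blue/white screening of recombinants. "XcmI" in the name points to XcmI sites, which are commonly used to generate T-overhangs for direct cloning of PCR products, but the restriction sites themselves, and the type IIS sites that define the position 5 overhangs, are not annotated in the table.

Around the cassette the annotation also detects a simian CMV IE94 promoter fragment, a rabbit β-globin intron with a short β-globin coding remnant, and an SV40 poly(A) signal in reverse orientation. The record does not explain these, and they may be leftovers of construction. Short hits to lacI, RSF ori and a hornet peptide are probably fragmentary or spurious matches. Fragments cloned here are meant to be combined with entry vectors for the other positions into ordered fusion or recombination constructs.
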