Features (pLannotate 1.2.2; 22 found; start..end, strand, type, name):
      1..456     -  rep_origin     f1 ori (sequence partly withheld): f1 bacteriophage origin of replication; arrow indicates direction of (+) strand synthesis
    461..527     -  CDS            lacZα (fragment): LacZα fragment of β-galactosidase; lacZ fragment
    528..936     +  promoter       CMV IE94 promoter (fragment): enhancer/promoter region of simian cytomegalovirus major immediate early transcription unit IE94
    971..989     +  promoter       SP6 promoter: promoter for bacteriophage SP6 RNA polymerase
   1022..1050    -  rep_origin     f1 ori (fragment): f1 bacteriophage origin of replication; arrow indicates direction of (+) strand synthesis
   1054..1211    -  CDS            lacZα (fragment): LacZα fragment of β-galactosidase; lacZ fragment
   1214..1232    +  promoter       T7 promoter: promoter for bacteriophage T7 RNA polymerase
   1296..1358    -  CDS            VESPI_VESMG (fragment): Experimental evidence at protein level: Swiss-Prot protein existence level 1. Shows contractile activity on isolated ileum smooth muscle. From Vespa magnifica (Hornet).
   1370..1388    -  promoter       SP6 promoter: promoter for bacteriophage SP6 RNA polymerase
   1430..1446    -  protein_bind   lac operator: The lac repressor binds to the lac operator to inhibit transcription in E. coli. This inhibition can be relieved by adding lactose or isopropyl-β-D-thiogalactopyranoside (IPTG). lac repressor encoded by lacI
   1454..1484    -  promoter       lac promoter: promoter for the E. coli lac operon
   1499..1520    -  protein_bind   CAP binding site: CAP binding activates transcription in the presence of cAMP. E. coli catabolite activator protein
   1533..1625    -  CDS            lacI (fragment): lac repressor; lacI; The lac repressor binds to the lac operator to inhibit transcription in E. coli. This inhibition can be relieved by adding lactose or isopropyl-β-D-thiogalactopyranoside (IPTG).
   1627..1661    -  rep_origin     RSF ori (fragment): Plasmids containing the RSF 1030 origin of replication can be propagated in E. coli cells that contain additional plasmids with compatible origins.
   1746..2318    +  intron         β-globin intron: intron from rabbit β-globin gene
   2316..2381    +  CDS            HBB (fragment): HBB_LEPEU - Experimental evidence at protein level: Swiss-Prot protein existence level 1. Involved in oxygen transport from the lung to the various peripheral tissues. From Lepus europaeus (European hare).
   2391..2525    -  polyA_signal   SV40 poly(A) signal: SV40 polyadenylation signal
   2592..2611    +  misc_feature   MCS (fragment): pBluescript multiple cloning site
   2612..2665    -  CDS            lacI (fragment): lac repressor; lacI; The lac repressor binds to the lac operator to inhibit transcription in E. coli. This inhibition can be relieved by adding lactose or isopropyl-β-D-thiogalactopyranoside (IPTG).
   2848..3436    -  rep_origin     ori: high-copy-number ColE1/pMB1/pBR322/pUC origin of replication
   3607..4467    -  CDS            AmpR: β-lactamase; bla; confers resistance to ampicillin, carbenicillin, and related antibiotics
   4468..4572    -  promoter       AmpR promoter: bla
>Addgene plasmid #49300 | pGGEV_5_XcmI-LacZ | depositor full sequence | sequence record 72932 | Full Sequence
AAATTGTAAACGTTAATATTTTGTTAAAATTCGCGTTAAATTTTTGTTAAATCAGCTCATTTTTTAACCA
ATAGGCCGAAATCGGCAAAATCCCTTATAAATCAAAAGAATAGACCGAGATAGGGT
[37 nt withheld, positions 127-163]
AAAGAACGTGGACTCCAACGTCAAAGG
[49 nt withheld, positions 191-239]
T
[91 nt withheld, positions 241-331]
G
[124 nt withheld, positions 333-456]
CCCATTCGCCATTCAGGCTACGCAACTGTTGGGAAGGGCGATCGGTGCGGGCCTCTTCGCTATTACGCCA
GGGCGCCTCCCCCATTGACGTCAATTACGGTAAATGGCCCGCCTGGCTCAATGCCCATTGACGTCAATAG
GACCACCCACCATTGACGTCAATGGGATGGCTCATTGCCCATTCATATCCGTTCTCACGCCCCCTATTGA
CGTCAATGACGGTAAATGGCCCACTTGGCAGTACATCAATATCTATTAATAGTAACTTGGCAAGTACATT
ACTATTGGAAGTACGCCAGGGTACATTGGCAGTACTCCCATTGACGTCAATGGCGGTAAATGGCCCGCGA
TGGCTGCCAAGTACATCCCCATTGACGTCAATGGGGAGGGGCAATGACGCAAATGGGCGTTCCATTGACG
TAAATGGGCGGTAGGCGTGCCTAATGGGAGGTCTATATAAGCAATGCTCGTTTAGGGAACCGCCATTCTG
CCTGGGGACGTCGGAGCAAGCTTGATTTAGGTGACACTATAGAGGTCTCACTGCTGGGATCCAGCGGTGG
CGTGGCGCGCTTAATGCGCCGCTACAGGGCGCGTCCATTCGCCATTCAGGCTGCGCAACTGTTGGGAAGG
GCGATCGGTGCGGGCCTCTTCGCTATTACGCCAGCTGGCGAAAGGGGGATGTGCTGCAAGGCGATTAAGT
TGGGTAACGCCAGGGTTTTCCCAGTCACGACGTTGTAAAACGACGGCCAGTGAATTGTAATACGACTCAC
TATAGGGCGAATTGGGCCCGACGTCGCATGCTCCCGGCCGCCATGGCGGCCGCGGGAATTCGATATCACT
AGTGAATTCGCGGCCGCCTGCAGGTCGACCATATGGGAGAGCTCCCAACGCGTTGGATGCATAGCTTGAG
TATTCTATAGTGTCACCTAAATAGCTTGGCGTAATCATGGTCATAGCTGTTTCCTGTGTGAAATTGTTAT
CCGCTCACAATTCCACACAACATACGAGCCGGAAGCATAAAGTGTAAAGCCTGGGGTGCCTAATGAGTGA
GCTAACTCACATTAATTGCGTTGCGCTCACTGCCCGCTTTCCAGTCGGGAAACCTGTCGTGCCAGCTGCA
TTAATGAATCGGCCAACGCGCGGGGAGAGGCGGTTTGCGTATTGGGCGCTCTTCCGCTTCCTCGCTCACT
GACTCGCTGCGCTCGCCACGCCACCGCTGGTACCTCAGTGAGACCCTCATCCTCCCGGGTAACTAAGTAA
GGATCTCGACCGATCCTGAGAACTTCAGGGTGAGTTTGGGGACCCTTGATTGTTCTTTCTTTTTCGCTAT
TGTAAAATTCATGTTATATGGAGGGGGCAAAGTTTTCAGGGTGTTGTTTAGAATGGGAAGATGTCCCTTG
TATCACCATGGACCCTCATGATAATTTTGTTTCTTTCACTTTCTACTCTGTTGACAACCATTGTCTCCTC
TTATTTTCTTTTCATTTTCTGTAACTTTTTCGTTAAACTTTAGCTTGCATTTGTAACGAATTTTTAAATT
CACTTTTGTTTATTTGTCAGATTGTAAGTACTTTCTCTAATCACTTTTTTTTCAAGGCAATCAGGGTATA
TTATATTGTACTTCAGCACAGTTTTAGAGAACAATTGTTATAATTAAATGATAAGGTAGAATATTTCTGC
ATATAAATTCTGGCTGGCGTGGAAATATTCTTATTGGTAGAAACAACTACACCCTGGTCATCATCCTGCC
TTTCTCTTTATGGTTACAATGATATACACTGTTTGAGATGAGGATAAAATACTCTGAGTCCAAACCGGGC
CCCTCTGCTAACCATGTTCATGCCTTCTTCTCTTTCCTACAGCTCCTGGGCAACGTGCTGGTTGTTGTGC
TGTCTCATCATTTTGGCAAAGAATTAATTCCTCGACGGATCGTAGATCCAGACATGATAAGATACATTGA
TGAGTTTGGACAAACCACAACTAGAATGCAGTGAAAAAAATGCTTTATTTGTGAAATTTGTGATGCTATT
GCTTTATTTGTAACCATTATAAGCTGCAATAAACAAGTTAACAACAACAATTGCATTCATTTTATGTTTC
AGGTTCAGGGGGAGGTGTGGGAGGTTTTTTAATTCGCGGCCGCTCTAGAACTAGTCTGCATTAATGAATC
GGCCAACGCGCGGGGAGAGGCGGTTTGCGTATTGGGCGCTCTTCCGCTTCCTCGCTCACTGACTCGCTGC
GCTCGGTCGTTCGGCTGCGGCGAGCGGTATCAGCTCACTCAAAGGCGGTAATACGGTTATCCACAGAATC
AGGGGATAACGCAGGAAAGAACATGTGAGCAAAAGGCCAGCAAAAGGCCAGGAACCGTAAAAAGGCCGCG
TTGCTGGCGTTTTTCCATAGGCTCGGCCCCCCTGACGAGCATCACAAAAATCGACGCTCAAGTCAGAGGT
GGCGAAACCCGACAGGACTATAAAGATACCAGGCGTTCCCCCCTGGAAGCTCCCTCGTGCGCTCTCCTGT
TCCGACCCTGCCGCTTACCGGATACCTGTCCGCCTTTCTCCCTTCGGGAAGCGTGGCGCTTTCTCAATGC
TCACGCTGTAGGTATCTCAGTTCGGTGTAGGTCGTTCGCTCCAAGCTGGGCTGTGTGCACGAACCCCCCG
TTCAGCCCGACCGCTGCGCCTTATCCGGTAACTATCGTCTTGAGTCCAACCCGGTAAGACACGACTTATC
GCCACTGGCAGCAGCCACTGGTAACAGGATTAGCAGAGCGAGGTATGTAGGCGGTGCTACAGAGTTCTTG
AAGTGGTGGCCTAACTACGGCTACACTAGAAGGACAGTATTTGGTATCTGCGCTCTGCTGAAGCCAGTTA
CCTTCGGAAAAAGAGTTGGTAGCTCTTGATCCGGCAAACAAACCACCGCTGGTAGCGGTGGTTTTTTTGT
TTGCAAGCAGCAGATTACGCGCAGAAAAAAAGGATCTCAAGAAGATCCTTTGATCTTTTCTACGGGGTCT
GACGCTCAGTGGAACGAAAACTCACGTTAAGGGATTTTGGTCATGAGATTATCAAAAAGGATCTTCACCT
AGATCCTTTTAAATTAAAAATGAAGTTTTAAATCAATCTAAAGTATATATGAGTAAACTTGGTCTGACAG
TTACCAATGCTTAATCAGTGAGGCACCTATCTCAGCGATCTGTCTATTTCGTTCATCCATAGTTGCCTGA
CTGCCCGTCGTGTAGATAACTACGATACGGGAGGGCTTACCATCTGGCCCCAGTGCTGCAATGATACCGC
GGGACCCACGCTCACCGGCTCCAGATTTATCAGCAATAAACCAGCCAGCCGGAAGGGCCGAGCGCAGAAG
TGGTCCTGCAACTTTATCCGCCTCCATCCAGTCTATTAATTGTTGCCGGGAAGCTAGAGTAAGTAGTTCG
CCAGTTAATAGTTTGCGCAACGTTGTTGCCATTGCTACAGGCATCGTGGTGTCACGCTCGTCGTTTGGTA
TGGCTTCATTCAGCTCCGGTTCCCAACGATCAAGGCGAGTTACATGATCCCCCATGTTGTGAAAAAAAGC
GGTTAGCTCCTTCGGTCCTCCGATCGTTGTCAGAAGTAAGTTGGCCGCAGTGTTATCACTCATGCTTATG
GCAGCACTGCATAATTCTCTTACTGTCATGCCATCCGTAAGATGCTTTTCTGTGACTGGTGAGTACTCAA
CCAAGTCATTCTGAGAATAGTGTATGCGGCGACCGAGTTGCTCTTGCCCGGCGTCAATACGGGATAATAC
CGCGCCACATAGCAGAACTTTAAAAGTGCTCATCATTGGAAAACGTTCTTCGGGGCGAAAACTCTCAAGG
ATCTTACCGCTGTTGAGATCCAGTTCGATGTAACCCACTCGTGCACCCAACTGATCTTCAGCATCTTTTA
CTTTCACCAGCGTTTCTGGGTGAGCAAAAACAGGAAGGCAAAATGCCGCAAAAAAGGGAATAAGGGCGAC
ACGGAAATGTTGAATACTCATACTCTTCCTTTTTCAATATTATTGAAGCATTTATCAGGGTTATTGTCTC
ATGAGCGGATACATATTTGAATGTATTTAGAAAAATAAACAAATAGGGGTTCCGCGCACATTTCCCCGAA
AAGTGCCACCTG
