>Addgene plasmid #49300 | pGGEV_5_XcmI-LacZ | addgene partial sequence | sequence record 75903 | CMV-F 5'-CGCAAATGGGCGGTAGGCGTG-3'
CTGCCTGGGGACGTCGGAGCAAGCTTGATTTAGGTGACACTATAGAGGTCTCACTGCTGGGATCCAGCGG
TGGCGTGGCGCGCTTAATGCGCCGCTACAGGGCGCGTCCATTCGCCATTCAGGCTGCGCAACTGTTGGGA
AGGGCGATCGGTGCGGGCCTCTTCGCTATTACGCCAGCTGGCGAAAGGGGGATGTGCTGCAAGGCGATTA
AGTTGGGTAACGCCAGGGTTTTCCCAGTCACGACGTTGTAAAACGACGGCCAGTGAATTGTAATACGACT
CACTATAGGGCGAATTGGGCCCGACGTCGCATGCTCCCGGCCGCCATGGCGGCCGCGGGAATTCGATATC
ACTAGTGAATTCGCGGCCGCCTGCAGGTCGACCATATGGGAGAGCTCCCAACGCGTTGGATGCATAGCTT
GAGTATTCTATAGTGTCACCTAAATAGCTTGGCGTAATCATGGTCATAGCTGTTTCCTGTGTGAAATTGT
TATCCGCTCACAATTCCACACAACATACGAGCCGGAAGCATAAAGTGTAAAGCCTGGGGTGCCTAATGAG
TGAGCTAACTCACATTAATTGCGTTGCGCTCACTGCCCGCTTTCCAGTCGGGAAACCTGTCGTGCCAGCT
GCATTAATGAATCGGCCAACGCGCGGGGAGAGGCGGTTTGCGTATTG
