>Addgene plasmid #49300 | pGGEV_5_XcmI-LacZ | addgene partial sequence | sequence record 77013 | bglob-int-R
GTCCCCAAACTCACCCTGAAGTTCTCAGGATCGGTCGAGATCCTTACTTAGTTACCCGGGAGGATGAGGG
TCTCACTGAGGTACCAGCGGTGGCGTGGCGAGCGCAGCGAGTCAGTGAGCGAGGAAGCGGAAGAGCGCCC
AATACGCAAACCGCCTCTCCCCGCGCGTTGGCCGATTCATTAATGCAGCTGGCACGACAGGTTTCCCGAC
TGGAAAGCGGGCAGTGAGCGCAACGCAATTAATGTGAGTTAGCTCACTCATTAGGCACCCCAGGCTTTAC
ACTTTATGCTTCCGGCTCGTATGTTGTGTGGAATTGTGAGCGGATAACAATTTCACACAGGAAACAGCTA
TGACCATGATTACGCCAAGCTATTTAGGTGACACTATAGAATACTCAAGCTATGCATCCAACGCGTTGGG
AGCTCTCCCATATGGTCGACCTGCAGGCGGCCGCGAATTCACTAGTGATATCGAATTCCCGCGGCCGCCA
TGGCGGCCGGGAGCATGCGACGTCGGGCCCAATTCGCCCTATAGTGAGTCGTATTACAATTCACTGGCCG
TCGTTTTACAACGTCGTGACTGGGAAAACCCTGGCGTTACCCAACTTAATCGCCTTGCAGCACATCCCCC
TTTCGCCAGCTGGCGTAATAGCGAAGAGGCCCGCACCGATCGCCCTTCCCAACAGTTGCGCAGCCTGAAT
GGCGAATGGACGCGCCCTGTAGCGGCGCATTAAGCGCGCCACGCCACCGCTGGATCCCAGCAGTGAGACC
TCTATAGTGTCACCTAAATCAAGCTTGCTCCGACGTCCCCAGGCAGAATGGCGGTTCCCTAAACGAGCAT
TGCTTATATAGACCTCCCATT
